Addgene plasmid #74921: pPB-CAG-Mbd3c-pA-pgk-bsd
Purpose: Mammalian expression of Mbd3c
Depositing lab: Jose Silva. Depositing organization: University of Cambridge. Publication: MBD3/NuRD facilitates induction of pluripotency in a context-dependent manner. dos Santos RL, Tosti L, Radzisheuskaya A, Caballero IM, Kaji K, Hendrich B, Silva JC. Cell Stem Cell. 2014 Jul 3;15(1):102-10. doi: 10.1016/j.stem.2014.04.019. Epub 2014 May 15. PubMed 24835571.
Backbone
  Vector backbone: pPB-CAG
  Vector type: Mammalian Expression
  Selectable markers: Blasticidin
Growth in bacteria
  Bacterial resistance: Ampicillin, 100 μg/mL
  Growth temperature: 37°C
  Growth strain: DH5alpha
  Copy number: Unknown
Gene/Insert
  Gene/Insert name: Mbd3c
  Species: M. musculus (mouse)
  Entrez Gene: Mbd3
  Promoter: CAG
  Cloning method: Unknown
  Sequencing primers: 5′ unknown; 3′ unknown
Terms and licenses: Academic/Nonprofit Terms; Industry Terms: Not Available to Industry
How to cite: pPB-CAG-Mbd3c-pA-pgk-bsd was a gift from Jose Silva (Addgene plasmid # 74921 ; http://n2t.net/addgene:74921 ; RRID:Addgene_74921)
