[The description below was written by a language model from this plasmid's Addgene catalogue record.]
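Description:
pPB-CAG-Mbd3c-pA-pgk-bsd is a mammalian expression plasmid built on the pPB-CAG backbone and carrying the mouse Mbd3c isoform of Mbd3, which encodes a methyl-CpG binding domain protein that is a component of the NuRD chromatin remodelling and deacetylase complex. The insert is driven by the CAG promoter, a strong synthetic promoter combining the CMV early enhancer with chicken beta-actin promoter elements, which gives robust and sustained expression in many mammalian cell types, including pluripotent stem cells. As the name indicates, the Mbd3c coding sequence is followed by a polyadenylation signal (pA), and a second, independent cassette places a blasticidin resistance gene (bsd) under the PGK promoter, allowing selection of transfected mammalian cells with blasticidin. The "PB" prefix suggests a piggyBac transposon vector, in which terminal repeats flanking the cargo would permit stable genomic integration when a piggyBac transposase is supplied, but the record does not explicitly list these elements and no feature table is available to confirm them.

In bacteria the plasmid is selected with ampicillin; its copy number is recorded as unknown, and the origin of replication, cloning method and any epitope tags are not stated. The stated purpose is simply mammalian expression of Mbd3c. The associated publication concerns the context-dependent role of MBD3/NuRD in the induction of pluripotency, so the construct is most plausibly used for constitutive expression of this specific Mbd3 isoform in reprogramming or stem cell experiments, for example to compare isoform function or restore expression in Mbd3-deficient cells.
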