>Addgene plasmid #74921 | pPB-CAG-Mbd3c-pA-pgk-bsd | addgene partial sequence | sequence record 147083 | pLEXmLIC-Fwd 5'-TAGAGCCTCTGCTAACCATGTTCATGCC-3'
GCTCCTGGGCAACGTGCTGGTTATTGTGCTGTCTCATCATTTTGGCAAAGAATTCCTCGAATCAACAAGT
TTGTACAAAAAAGCAGGCTTCACCATGGCGCGCATTTGGTTTGGTGGGTGGGAGATCTCCGTGCCTGATC
GCCCACCCGCCACCATTCAGGCTCTGGCTAAGCACCTCCCTGGCCCCTCCAACCCTCCATGGACCCCGGT
CGGAGCGGCCCGCTGCAGAGTCTTCTCCCCCCAGGGCAAGCCTGACCTGAACACCGCGCTGCCTGTACGG
CAGACTGCATCCATCTTCAAGCAACCGGTGACCAAGATCACCAACCACCCCAGCAACAAGGTCAAGAGCG
ACCCGCAGAAGGCAGTGGACCAGCCGAGGCAGCTTTTCTGGGAGAAGAAGCTAAGTGGATTGAGTGCCTT
TGACATTGCAGAAGAACTGGTCAGGACCATGGACTTGCCCAAGGGCCTGCAGGGAGTGGGCCCTGGCTGT
ACAGATGAGACGCTGCTGTCAGCCATTGCGAGTGCTCTACACACCAGCACCCTGCCCATTACAGGCCAGC
TCTCTGCAGCCGTGGAGAAGAACCCTGGTGTGTGGCTGAACACTGCACAGCCACTGTGCAAAGCCTTCAT
GGTGACAGATGACGACATCAGGAAGCAGGAGGAGCTGGTACAGCAGGTACGGAAGCGCCTGGAGGAGGCA
CTGATGGCCGACATGCTAGCTCATGTGGAGGAGCTTGCCCGAGACGGGGAAGGCACCACTGGACAAGGCC
TGTGCAGAGGAGGAAGAGGAGGAGGAAGAGGAGGAGGAAGAGCCGGAGCCAGAGCGAGTGTAGGACCCAG
CTTTCTTGTACAAAGTGGTTGATTCGAGGCCGCTCGATAAGCTTGATATCGAATTCACTCCTCAGGTGCA
GGCTGCCTATCAGAAAGGTGGTGGCTGGTGTGGGCCAACTGGCTCACAAATACCACTTGAGATCGAACGG
TATCAATAAGCTTGAATATCGAAATTCCGCCCCCCCCCCC
